>Addgene plasmid #44330 | pZac2.1 gfaABC1D-Lck-GCaMP3 | depositor full sequence | sequence record 60327 | pZac2.1 gfaABC1D-Lck-GCaMP3 sequence 5941 bps
AGCGCCCAATACGCAAACCGCCTCTCCCCGCGCGTTGGCCGATTCATTAATGCAGCTGGCACGACAGGTT
TCCCGACTGGAAAGCGGGCAGTGAGCGCAACGCAATTAATGTGAGTTAGCTCACTCATTAGGCACCCCAG
GCTTTACACTTTATGCTTCCGGCTCGTATGTTGTGTGGAATTGTGAGCGGATAACAATTTCACACAGGAA
ACAGCTATGACCATGATTACGCCAGATTTAATTAAGGCCTTAATTAGGCTGCGCGCTCGCTCGCTCACTG
AGGCCGCCCGGGCAAAGCCCGGGCGTCGGGCGACCTTTGGTCGCCCGGCCTCAGTGAGCGAGCGAGCGCG
CAGAGAGGGAGTGGCCAACTCCATCACTAGGGGTTCCTTGTAGTTAATGATTAACCCGCCATGCTACTTA
TCTACGTAGCCATGCTCTAGGAAGATCTAACATATCCTGGTGTGGAGTAGGGGACGCTGCTCTGACAGAG
GCTCGGGGGCCTGAGCTGGCTCTGTGAGCTGGGGAGGAGGCAGACAGCCAGGCCTTGTCTGCAAGCAGAC
CTGGCAGCATTGGGCTGGCCGCCCCCCAGGGCCTCCTCTTCATGCCCAGTGAATGACTCACCTTGGCACA
GACACAATGTTCGGGGTGGGCACAGTGCCTGCTTCCCGCCGCACCCCAGCCCCCCTCAAATGCCTTCCGA
GAAGCCCATTGAGCAGGGGGCTTGCATTGCACCCCAGCCTGACAGCCTGGCATCTTGGGATAAAAGCAGC
ACAGCCCCCTAGGGGCTGCCCTTGCTGTGTGGCGCCACCGGCGGTGGAGAACAAGGCTCTATTCAGCCTG
TGCCCAGGAAAGGGGATCAGGGGATGCCCAGGCATGGACAGTGGGTGGCAGGGGGGGAGAGGAGGGCTGT
CTGCTTCCCAGAAGTCCAAGGACACAAATGGGTGAGGGGAGAGCTCTCCCCATAGCTGGGCTGCGGCCCA
ACCCCACCCCCTCAGGCTATGCCAGGGGGTGTTGCCAGGGGCACCCGGGCATCGCCAGTCTAGCCCACTC
CTTCATAAAGCCCTCGCATCCCAGGAGCGAGCAGAGCCAGAGCAGGTTGGAGAGGAGACGCATCACCTCC
GCTGCTCGCAAGCTTTATTGCGGTAGTTTATCACAGTTAAATTGCTAACGCAGTCAGTGCTTCTGACACA
ACAGTCTCGAACTTAAGCTGCAGAAGTTGGTCGTGAGGCACTGGGCAGGTAAGTATCAAGGTTACAAGAC
AGGTTTAAGGAGACCAATAGAAACTGGGCTTGTCGAGACAGAGAAGACTCTTGCGTTTCTGATAGGCACC
TATTGGTCTTACTGACATCCACTTTGCCTTTCTCTCCACAGGTGTCCACTCCCAGTTCAATTACAGCTCT
TAAGGCTAGAGTACTTAATACGACTCACTATAGGCTAGCCTCGAGAATTCACCATGGGCTGTGGCTGCAG
CTCAAACCCTGAAGATGACTGGATGGAGAACATTGACGTGTGTGAGAACTGCCATTATCCCCCGCCGAAG
CTTCGAATTGATCCACCGGATCTCGCCACCATGCGGGGTTCTCATCATCATCATCATCATGGTATGGCTA
GCATGACTGGTGGACAGCAAATGGGTCGGGATCTGTACGACGATGACGATAAGGATCTCGCCACCATGGT
CGACTCATCACGTCGTAAGTGGAATAAGACAGGTCACGCAGTCAGAGCTATAGGTCGGCTCAGCTCACTC
GAGAACGTCTATATCAAGGCCGACAAGCAGAAGAACGGCATCAAGGCGAACTTCAAGATCCGCCACAACA
TCGAGGACGGCGGCGTGCAGCTCGCCTACCACTACCAGCAGAACACCCCCATCGGCGACGGCCCCGTGCT
GCTGCCCGACAACCACTACCTGAGCGTCCAGTCCAAACTTTCGAAAGACCCCAACGAGAAGCGCGATCAC
ATGGTCCTGCTGGAGTTCGTGACCGCCGCCGGGATCACTCTCGGCATGGACGAGCTGTACAAGGGCGGAA
CCGGAGGGAGCATGGTGAGCAAGGGCGAGGAGCTGTTCACCGGGGTGGTGCCCATCCTGGTCGAGCTGGA
CGGCGACGTAAACGGCCACAAGTTCAGCGTGTCCGGCGAGGGTGAGGGCGATGCCACCTACGGCAAGCTG
ACCCTGAAGTTCATCTGCACCACCGGCAAGCTGCCCGTGCCCTGGCCCACCCTCGTGACCACCCTGACCT
ACGGCGTGCAGTGCTTCAGCCGCTACCCCGACCACATGAAGCAGCACGACTTCTTCAAGTCCGCCATGCC
CGAAGGCTACATCCAGGAGCGCACCATCTTCTTCAAGGACGACGGCAACTACAAGACCCGCGCCGAGGTG
AAGTTCGAGGGCGACACCCTGGTGAACCGCATCGAGCTGAAGGGCATCGACTTCAAGGAGGACGGCAACA
TCCTGGGGCACAAGCTGGAGTACAACACGCGTGACCAACTGACTGAAGAGCAGATCGCAGAATTTAAAGA
GGCTTTCTCCCTATTTGACAAGGACGGGGATGGGACAATAACAACCAAGGAGCTGGGGACGGTGATGCGG
TCTCTGGGGCAGAACCCCACAGAAGCAGAGCTGCAGGACATGATCAATGAAGTAGATGCCGACGGTGATG
GCACAATCGACTTCCCTGAGTTCCTGACAATGATGGCAAGAAAAATGAAAGACACAGACAGTGAAGAAGA
AATTAGAGAAGCGTTCCGTGTGTTTGATAAGGATGGCAATGGCTACATCAGTGCAGCAGAGCTTCGCCAC
GTGATGACAAACCTTGGAGAGAAGTTAACAGATGAAGAGGTTGATGAAATGATCAGGGAAGCAGACATCG
ATGGGGATGGTCAGGTAAACTACGAAGAGTTTGTACAAATGATGACAGCGAAGTAATCTAGAGTCGACCC
GGGCGGCCGCTTCGAGCAGACATGATAAGATACATTGATGAGTTTGGACAAACCACAACTAGAATGCAGT
GAAAAAAATGCTTTATTTGTGAAATTTGTGATGCTATTGCTTTATTTGTAACCATTATAAGCTGCAATAA
ACAAGTTAACAACAACAATTGCATTCATTTTATGTTTCAGGTTCAGGGGGAGATGTGGGAGGTTTTTTAA
AGCAAGTAAAACCTCTACAAATGTGGTAAAATCGATAAGGATCTTCCTAGAGCATGGCTACGTAGATAAG
TAGCATGGCGGGTTAATCATTAACTACAAGGAACCCCTAGTGATGGAGTTGGCCACTCCCTCTCTGCGCG
CTCGCTCGCTCACTGAGGCCGGGCGACCAAAGGTCGCCCGACGCCCGGGCTTTGCCCGGGCGGCCTCAGT
GAGCGAGCGAGCGCGCAGCCTTAATTAACCTAATTCACTGGCCGTCGTTTTACAACGTCGTGACTGGGAA
AACCCTGGCGTTACCCAACTTAATCGCCTTGCAGCACATCCCCCTTTCGCCAGCTGGCGTAATAGCGAAG
AGGCCCGCACCGATCGCCCTTCCCAACAGTTGCGCAGCCTGAATGGCGAATGGG
[124 nt withheld, positions 3555-3678]
C
[91 nt withheld, positions 3680-3770]
A
[49 nt withheld, positions 3772-3820]
CCTTTGACGTTGGAGTCCACGTTCTTT
[37 nt withheld, positions 3848-3884]
ACCCTATCTCGGTCTATTCTTTTGATTTATAAGGGATTTTGCCGATTTCGGCCTATTGGTTAAAAAATGA
GCTGATTTAACAAAAATTTAACGCGAATTTTAACAAAATATTAACGCTTACAATTTAGGTGGCACTTTTC
GGGGAAATGTGCGCGGAACCCCTATTTGTTTATTTTTCTAAATACATTCAAATATGTATCCGCTCATGAG
ACAATAACCCTGATAAATGCTTCAATAATATTGAAAAAGGAAGAGTATGAGTATTCAACATTTCCGTGTC
GCCCTTATTCCCTTTTTTGCGGCATTTTGCCTTCCTGTTTTTGCTCACCCAGAAACGCTGGTGAAAGTAA
AAGATGCTGAAGATCAGTTGGGTGCACGAGTGGGTTACATCGAACTGGATCTCAACAGCGGTAAGATCCT
TGAGAGTTTTCGCCCCGAAGAACGTTTTCCAATGATGAGCACTTTTAAAGTTCTGCTATGTGGCGCGGTA
TTATCCCGTATTGACGCCGGGCAAGAGCAACTCGGTCGCCGCATACACTATTCTCAGAATGACTTGGTTG
AGTACTCACCAGTCACAGAAAAGCATCTTACGGATGGCATGACAGTAAGAGAATTATGCAGTGCTGCCAT
AACCATGAGTGATAACACTGCGGCCAACTTACTTCTGACAACGATCGGAGGACCGAAGGAGCTAACCGCT
TTTTTGCACAACATGGGGGATCATGTAACTCGCCTTGATCGTTGGGAACCGGAGCTGAATGAAGCCATAC
CAAACGACGAGCGTGACACCACGATGCCTGTAGCAATGGCAACAACGTTGCGCAAACTATTAACTGGCGA
ACTACTTACTCTAGCTTCCCGGCAACAATTAATAGACTGGATGGAGGCGGATAAAGTTGCAGGACCACTT
CTGCGCTCGGCCCTTCCGGCTGGCTGGTTTATTGCTGATAAATCTGGAGCCGGTGAGCGTGGGTCTCGCG
GTATCATTGCAGCACTGGGGCCAGATGGTAAGCCCTCCCGTATCGTAGTTATCTACACGACGGGGAGTCA
GGCAACTATGGATGAACGAAATAGACAGATCGCTGAGATAGGTGCCTCACTGATTAAGCATTGGTAACTG
TCAGACCAAGTTTACTCATATATACTTTAGATTGATTTAAAACTTCATTTTTAATTTAAAAGGATCTAGG
TGAAGATCCTTTTTGATAATCTCATGACCAAAATCCCTTAACGTGAGTTTTCGTTCCACTGAGCGTCAGA
CCCCGTAGAAAAGATCAAAGGATCTTCTTGAGATCCTTTTTTTCTGCGCGTAATCTGCTGCTTGCAAACA
AAAAAACCACCGCTACCAGCGGTGGTTTGTTTGCCGGATCAAGAGCTACCAACTCTTTTTCCGAAGGTAA
CTGGCTTCAGCAGAGCGCAGATACCAAATACTGTTCTTCTAGTGTAGCCGTAGTTAGGCCACCACTTCAA
GAACTCTGTAGCACCGCCTACATACCTCGCTCTGCTAATCCTGTTACCAGTGGCTGCTGCCAGTGGCGAT
AAGTCGTGTCTTACCGGGTTGGACTCAAGACGATAGTTACCGGATAAGGCGCAGCGGTCGGGCTGAACGG
GGGGTTCGTGCACACAGCCCAGCTTGGAGCGAACGACCTACACCGAACTGAGATACCTACAGCGTGAGCT
ATGAGAAAGCGCCACGCTTCCCGAAGGGAGAAAGGCGGACAGGTATCCGGTAAGCGGCAGGGTCGGAACA
GGAGAGCGCACGAGGGAGCTTCCAGGGGGAAACGCCTGGTATCTTTATAGTCCTGTCGGGTTTCGCCACC
TCTGACTTGAGCGTCGATTTTTGTGATGCTCGTCAGGGGGGCGGAGCCTATGGAAAAACGCCAGCAACGC
GGCCTTTTTACGGTTCCTGGCCTTTTGCTGGCCTTTTGCTCACATGTTCTTTCCTGCGTTATCCCCTGAT
TCTGTGGATAACCGTATTACCGCCTTTGAGTGAGCTGATACCGCTCGCCGCAGCCGAACGACCGAGCGCA
GCGAGTCAGTGAGCGAGGAAGCGGAAG
Features (pLannotate 1.2.2; 17 found; start..end, strand, type, name):
      2..94      +  CDS            lacI (fragment): lac repressor; lacI; The lac repressor binds to the lac operator to inhibit transcription in E. coli. This inhibition can be relieved by adding lactose or isopropyl-β-D-thiogalactopyranoside (IPTG).
    107..128     +  protein_bind   CAP binding site: CAP binding activates transcription in the presence of cAMP. E. coli catabolite activator protein
    143..173     +  promoter       lac promoter: promoter for the E. coli lac operon
    181..197     +  protein_bind   lac operator: The lac repressor binds to the lac operator to inhibit transcription in E. coli. This inhibition can be relieved by adding lactose or isopropyl-β-D-thiogalactopyranoside (IPTG). lac repressor encoded by lacI
    258..388     -  repeat_region  AAV2 ITR (fragment): inverted terminal repeat of adeno-associated virus serotype 2 inverted
   1239..1371    +  intron         chimeric intron: chimera between introns from human β-globin and immunoglobulin heavy chain genes
   1416..1434    +  promoter       T7 promoter: promoter for bacteriophage T7 RNA polymerase
   1454..1531    +  CDS            LCK (fragment): LCK_HUMAN - Experimental evidence at protein level: Swiss-Prot protein existence level 1. Non-receptor tyrosine-protein kinase that plays an essential role in the selection and maturation of developing T-cells in the thymus and in the function of mature T-cells. Plays a key role in T- cell antigen receptor (TCR)-linked signal transduction pathways. Constitutively associated with the cytoplasmic portions of the CD4 and CD8 surface receptors. Association of the TCR with a peptide antigen- bound MHC complex facilitates the interaction of CD4 and CD8 with MHC class II and class I molecules, respec
   1576..2924    +  CDS            GCaMP6f (fragment): improved fluorescent protein-based calcium sensor (Chen et al., 2013)
   2966..3087    -  polyA_signal   SV40 poly(A) signal: SV40 polyadenylation signal
   3110..3178    -  CDS            large T antigen (fragment): large T antigen from SV40 (simian virus 40)
   3249..3379    +  repeat_region  AAV2 ITR (fragment): inverted terminal repeat of adeno-associated virus serotype 2 inverted
   3393..3550    +  CDS            lacZα (fragment): LacZα fragment of β-galactosidase; lacZ fragment
   3555..3983    +  rep_origin     f1 ori (sequence partly withheld): f1 bacteriophage origin of replication; arrow indicates direction of (+) strand synthesis
   4036..4140    +  promoter       AmpR promoter: bla
   4141..5001    +  CDS            AmpR: β-lactamase; bla; confers resistance to ampicillin, carbenicillin, and related antibiotics
   5172..5760    +  rep_origin     ori: high-copy-number ColE1/pMB1/pBR322/pUC origin of replication
