[The description below was written by a language model from this plasmid's Addgene catalogue record and pLannotate feature annotations shown in this document.]
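Description:
pZac2.1 gfaABC1D-Lck-GCaMP3 is an adeno-associated virus transfer (cis) plasmid of 5,941 bp built on the pZac2.1 backbone. It is designed to package a membrane-targeted genetically encoded calcium indicator for expression in mammalian cells. In bacteria it is maintained as a high-copy plasmid through a ColE1/pUC-type origin and selected with ampicillin via the β-lactamase gene. An f1 phage origin and remnants of a lac cloning region (lacI and lacZα fragments, lac promoter and operator) lie outside the viral cassette as backbone carry-over.

The payload sits between two AAV2 inverted terminal repeats, which are the cis elements needed for replication and encapsidation of the intervening DNA into AAV particles. The plasmid name indicates that expression is driven by gfaABC1D, a compact GFAP-derived promoter used for astrocyte-selective expression. The automated annotation does not label this element, but an unannotated stretch between the upstream ITR and the chimeric β-globin/immunoglobulin intron is where it would be expected. The intron, which generally improves expression, is followed by a T7 promoter and then a short N-terminal fragment of the Lck kinase, which serves as an acylation motif that tethers the fusion to the plasma membrane. The sensor coding sequence comes next. The annotation tool matched it to GCaMP6f as a fragment, probably because the GCaMP variants are closely related, whereas the catalogue identifies it as GCaMP3. An SV40 polyadenylation signal terminates the transcript.

According to the associated publication title, the construct is used to produce AAV for imaging calcium microdomains throughout astrocyte territories and endfeet.
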