Addgene plasmid #44330: pZac2.1 gfaABC1D-Lck-GCaMP3
Depositing lab: Baljit Khakh. Depositing organization: University of California, Los Angeles (UCLA). Publication: Imaging calcium microdomains within entire astrocyte territories and endfeet with GCaMPs expressed using adeno-associated viruses. Shigetomi E, Bushong EA, Haustein MD, Tong X, Jackson-Weaver O, Kracun S, Xu J, Sofroniew MV, Ellisman MH, Khakh BS. J Gen Physiol. 2013 Apr 15. 10.1085/jgp.201210949 PubMed 23589582.
Backbone
  Vector backbone: pZac 2.1
  Vector type: Mammalian Expression, AAV ; Adeno-Associated Virus ()
Growth in bacteria
  Bacterial resistance: Ampicillin, 100 μg/mL
  Growth temperature: 37°C
  Growth strain: DH5alpha
  Copy number: High Copy
Gene/Insert
  Gene/Insert name: Lck-GCaMP3
Terms and licenses: Academic/Nonprofit Terms; Industry Terms: Not Available to Industry
How to cite: pZac2.1 gfaABC1D-Lck-GCaMP3 was a gift from Baljit Khakh (Addgene plasmid # 44330 ; http://n2t.net/addgene:44330 ; RRID:Addgene_44330)
