>Addgene plasmid #44330 | pZac2.1 gfaABC1D-Lck-GCaMP3 | addgene partial sequence | sequence record 62545 | T7 5'-TAATACGACTCACTATAGGG-3'
AAGATGACTGGATGGAGAACATTGACGTGTGTGAGAACTGCCATTATCCCCCGCCGAAGCTTCGAATTGA
TCCACCGGATCTCGCCACCATGCGGGGTTCTCATCATCATCATCATCATGGTATGGCTAGCATGACTGGT
GGACAGCAAATGGGTCGGGATCTGTACGACGATGACGATAAGGATCTCGCCACCATGGTCGACTCATCAC
GTCGTAAGTGGAATAAGACAGGTCACGCAGTCAGAGCTATAGGTCGGCTCAGCTCACTCGAGAACGTCTA
TATCAAGGCCGACAAGCAGAAGAACGGCATCAAGGCGAACTTCAAGATCCGCCACAACATCGAGGACGGC
GGCGTGCAGCTCGCCTACCACTACCAGCAGAACACCCCCATCGGCGACGGCCCCGTGCTGCTGCCCGACA
ACCACTACCTGAGCGTCCAGTCCAAACTTTCGAAAGACCCCAACGAGAAGCGCGATCACATGGTCCTGCT
GGAGTTCGTGACCGCCGCCGGGATCACTCTCGGCATGGACGAGCTGTACAAGGGCGGAACCGGAGGGAGC
ATGGTGAGCAAGGGCGAGGAGCTGTTCACCGGGGTGGTGCCCATCCTGGTCGAGCTGGACGGCGACGTAA
ACGGCCACAAGTTCAGCGTGTCCGGCGAGGGTGAGGGCGATGCCACCTACGGCAAGCTGACCCTGAAGTT
CATCTGCACCACCGGCAAGCTGCCCGTGCCCTGGCCCACCCTCGTGACCACCCTGACCTACGGCGTGCAG
TGCTTCAGCCGCTACCCCGACCACATGAAGCAGCACGACTTCTTCAAGTC
