>Addgene plasmid #44330 | pZac2.1 gfaABC1D-Lck-GCaMP3 | addgene partial sequence | sequence record 62546 | EBV-rev 5'-GTGGTTTGTCCAAACTCATC-3'
AGCGGCCGCCCGGGTCGACTCTAGATTACTTCGCTGTCATCATTTGTACAAACTCTTCGTAGTTTACCTG
ACCATCCCCATCGATGTCTGCTTCCCTGATCATTTCATCAACCTCTTCATCTGTTAACTTCTCTCCAAGG
TTTGTCATCACGTGGCGAAGCTCTGCTGCACTGATGTAGCCATTGCCATCCTTATCAAACACACGGAACG
CTTCTCTAATTTCTTCTTCACTGTCTGTGTCTTTCATTTTTCTTGCCATCATTGTCAGGAACTCAGGGAA
GTCGATTGTGCCATCACCGTCGGCATCTACTTCATTGATCATGTCCTGCAGCTCTGCTTCTGTGGGGTTC
TGCCCCAGAGACCGCATCACCGTCCCCAGCTCCTTGGTTGTTATTGTCCCATCCCCGTCCTTGTCAAATA
GGGAGAAAGCCTCTTTAAATTCTGCGATCTGCTCTTCAGTCAGTTGGTCACGCGTGTTGTACTCCAGCTT
GTGCCCCAGGATGTTGCCGTCCTCCTTGAAGTCGATGCCCTTCAGCTCGATGCGGTTCACCAGGGTGTCG
CCCTCGAACTTCACCTCGGCGCGGGTCTTGTAGTTGCCGTCGTCCTTGAAGAAGATGGTGCGCTCCTGGA
TGTAGCCTTCGGGCATGGCGGACTTGAAGAAGTCGTGCTGCTTCATGTGGTCGGGGTAGCGGCTGAAGCA
CTGCACGCCGTAGGTCAGGGTGGTCACGAGGGTGGGCCAGGGCACGGGCAGCTTGCCGGTGGTGCAGATG
AACTTCAGGGTCAGCTTGCCGTA
